Addgene plasmid #107533: pTE3319
Purpose: Expresses human codon optimized MbCpf1(RR mutant) in mammalian cells.
Depositing lab: Ervin Welker. Depositing organization: HUN-REN Biological Research Centre Szeged (HUN-REN Szegedi Biológiai Kutatóközpont). Publication: Mb- and FnCpf1 nucleases are active in mammalian cells: activities and PAM preferences of four wild-type Cpf1 nucleases and of their altered PAM specificity variants. Toth E, Czene BC, Kulcsar PI, Krausz SL, Talas A, Nyeste A, Varga E, Huszar K, Weinhardt N, Ligeti Z, Borsy AE, Fodor E, Welker E. Nucleic Acids Res. 2018 Sep 20. pii: 5103950. doi: 10.1093/nar/gky815. PubMed 30239882.
Backbone
  Vector backbone: pcDNA3.1
  Backbone size w/o insert (bp): 5403
  Total vector size (bp): 9662
  Vector type: Mammalian Expression
  Selectable markers: Neomycin (select with G418)
Growth in bacteria
  Bacterial resistance: Ampicillin, 100 μg/mL
  Growth temperature: 37°C
  Growth strain: DH5alpha
  Copy number: High Copy
Gene/Insert
  Gene/Insert name: hMbCpf1(RR) (alt name: human codon optimized Moraxella Cpf1 nuclease (RR mutant))
  Insert size (bp): 4252
  Mutation: N576R, K637R
  Promoter: CMV
  Tag / fusion protein: NLS (C terminal on insert); 3xHA (C terminal on insert)
  Cloning method: Unknown
  Sequencing primers: 5′ CGCAAATGGGCGGTAGGCGTG; 3′ TAGAAGGCACAGTCGAGG
Terms and licenses: Academic/Nonprofit Terms; Industry Terms: Not Available to Industry
How to cite: pTE3319 was a gift from Ervin Welker (Addgene plasmid # 107533 ; http://n2t.net/addgene:107533 ; RRID:Addgene_107533)
