[The description below was written by a language model from this plasmid's Addgene catalogue record and pLannotate feature annotations shown in this document.]
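Description:
pTE3319 is a mammalian expression plasmid of about 9.7 kb built on the pcDNA3.1 backbone. It carries a human codon-optimized Cpf1 (Cas12a) nuclease from Moraxella, hMbCpf1, in its "RR" variant form with the substitutions N576R and K637R. In E. coli it is maintained as a high-copy plasmid through a ColE1/pUC-type origin and selected with ampicillin via the β-lactamase gene. An f1 origin is also present. For selection in mammalian cells, an SV40 early promoter drives a neomycin phosphotransferase gene terminated by an SV40 poly(A) signal, which allows G418 selection of stable transfectants.

The roughly 4.25 kb nuclease open reading frame sits downstream of the CMV immediate-early enhancer and promoter and ends at the bovine growth hormone polyadenylation signal. A T7 promoter lies between the CMV promoter and the coding region, a standard pcDNA3.1 feature that permits in vitro transcription. At its C terminus the protein is fused to a bipartite nucleoplasmin nuclear localization signal, which directs it to the nucleus, followed by a 3xHA epitope tag for immunodetection. The automated annotation does not label the Cpf1 coding sequence itself. The very short hits it does report, to SUMO3, an HIV-1 LTR, ble and lacI, look like incidental matches or backbone remnants rather than functional elements.

No crRNA expression cassette is annotated, so the guide RNA would presumably be supplied separately. The associated publication compares the activities and PAM preferences of wild-type Cpf1 nucleases and their altered-PAM-specificity variants in mammalian cells, which is the context for the RR mutant. The depositor and repository-sequenced records differ by only three nucleotides, within the replication origin region.
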