Features (pLannotate 1.2.2; 22 found; start..end, strand, type, name):
     28..80      -  misc_feature   bom (fragment): basis of mobility region from pBR322
    235..614     +  enhancer       CMV enhancer: human cytomegalovirus immediate early enhancer
    615..818     +  promoter       CMV promoter: human cytomegalovirus (CMV) immediate early promoter
    814..847     +  LTR            5' LTR (truncated) (fragment): truncated 5' long terminal repeat (LTR) from HIV-1
    863..881     +  promoter       T7 promoter: promoter for bacteriophage T7 RNA polymerase
   3117..3133    +  CDS            SUMO3 (fragment): human small ubiquitin-related modifier 3
   5048..5095    +  CDS            nucleoplasmin NLS: bipartite nuclear localization signal from nucleoplasmin
   5102..5182    +  CDS            3xHA: three tandem HA epitope tags
   5262..5486    +  polyA_signal   bGH poly(A) signal: bovine growth hormone polyadenylation signal
   5490..5511    +  promoter       SV40 promoter (fragment): SV40 enhancer and early promoter
   5532..5960    +  rep_origin     f1 ori (sequence partly withheld): f1 bacteriophage origin of replication; arrow indicates direction of (+) strand synthesis
   5974..6303    +  promoter       SV40 promoter: SV40 enhancer and early promoter
   6370..7161    +  CDS            neo: KKA2_KLEPN - Also known as kan, nptII. Experimental evidence at protein level: Swiss-Prot protein existence level 1. Resistance to kanamycin, neomycin, paromomycin, ribostamycin, butirosin and gentamicin B. From Klebsiella pneumoniae.
   7185..7343    +  CDS            ble (fragment): BLE_KLEPN - Experimental evidence at protein level: Swiss-Prot protein existence level 1. Binding protein with a strong affinity to the bleomycin family of antibiotics. Binds to CL990; an antimitotic-antibiotic compound. From Klebsiella pneumoniae.
   7338..7459    +  polyA_signal   SV40 poly(A) signal: SV40 polyadenylation signal
   7532..7548    -  protein_bind   lac operator: The lac repressor binds to the lac operator to inhibit transcription in E. coli. This inhibition can be relieved by adding lactose or isopropyl-β-D-thiogalactopyranoside (IPTG). lac repressor encoded by lacI
   7556..7586    -  promoter       lac promoter: promoter for the E. coli lac operon
   7601..7622    -  protein_bind   CAP binding site: CAP binding activates transcription in the presence of cAMP. E. coli catabolite activator protein
   7635..7727    -  CDS            lacI (fragment): lac repressor; lacI; The lac repressor binds to the lac operator to inhibit transcription in E. coli. This inhibition can be relieved by adding lactose or isopropyl-β-D-thiogalactopyranoside (IPTG).
   7910..8495    -  rep_origin     ori: high-copy-number ColE1/pMB1/pBR322/pUC origin of replication
   8666..9526    -  CDS            AmpR: β-lactamase; bla; confers resistance to ampicillin, carbenicillin, and related antibiotics
   9527..9631    -  promoter       AmpR promoter: bla
>Addgene plasmid #107533 | pTE3319 | depositor full sequence | sequence record 202822 | pTE3319 sequence 9662 bps
GACGGATCGGGAGATCTCCCGATCCCCTATGGTGCACTCTCAGTACAATCTGCTCTGATGCCGCATAGTT
AAGCCAGTATCTGCTCCCTGCTTGTGTGTTGGAGGTCGCTGAGTAGTGCGCGAGCAAAATTTAAGCTACA
ACAAGGCAAGGCTTGACCGACAATTGCATGAAGAATCTGCTTAGGGTTAGGCGTTTTGCGCTGCTTCGCG
ATGTACGGGCCAGATATACGCGTTGACATTGATTATTGACTAGTTATTAATAGTAATCAATTACGGGGTC
ATTAGTTCATAGCCCATATATGGAGTTCCGCGTTACATAACTTACGGTAAATGGCCCGCCTGGCTGACCG
CCCAACGACCCCCGCCCATTGACGTCAATAATGACGTATGTTCCCATAGTAACGCCAATAGGGACTTTCC
ATTGACGTCAATGGGTGGAGTATTTACGGTAAACTGCCCACTTGGCAGTACATCAAGTGTATCATATGCC
AAGTACGCCCCCTATTGACGTCAATGACGGTAAATGGCCCGCCTGGCATTATGCCCAGTACATGACCTTA
TGGGACTTTCCTACTTGGCAGTACATCTACGTATTAGTCATCGCTATTACCATGGTGATGCGGTTTTGGC
AGTACATCAATGGGCGTGGATAGCGGTTTGACTCACGGGGATTTCCAAGTCTCCACCCCATTGACGTCAA
TGGGAGTTTGTTTTGGCACCAAAATCAACGGGACTTTCCAAAATGTCGTAACAACTCCGCCCCATTGACG
CAAATGGGCGGTAGGCGTGTACGGTGGGAGGTCTATATAAGCAGAGCTCTCTGGCTAACTAGAGAACCCA
CTGCTTACTGGCTTATCGAAATTAATACGACTCACTATAGGGAGACCCAAGCTGGCTAGCGTTTAAACTT
AAGCTTGGTACCGCCACCATGCTGTTCCAGGACTTTACCCACCTGTATCCACTGTCCAAGACAGTGAGAT
TTGAGCTGAAGCCCATCGATAGGACCCTGGAGCACATCCACGCCAAGAACTTCCTGTCTCAGGACGAGAC
AATGGCCGATATGCACCAGAAGGTGAAAGTGATCCTGGACGATTACCACCGCGACTTCATCGCCGATATG
ATGGGCGAGGTGAAGCTGACCAAGCTGGCCGAGTTCTATGACGTGTACCTGAAGTTTCGGAAGAACCCAA
AGGACGATGAGCTGCAGAAGCAGCTGAAGGATCTGCAGGCCGTGCTGAGAAAGGAGATCGTGAAGCCCAT
CGGCAATGGCGGCAAGTATAAGGCCGGCTACGACAGGCTGTTCGGCGCCAAGCTGTTTAAGGACGGCAAG
GAGCTGGGCGATCTGGCCAAGTTCGTGATCGCACAGGAGGGAGAGAGCTCCCCAAAGCTGGCCCACCTGG
CCCACTTCGAGAAGTTTTCCACCTATTTCACAGGCTTTCACGATAACCGGAAGAATATGTATTCTGACGA
GGATAAGCACACCGCCATCGCCTACCGCCTGATCCACGAGAACCTGCCCCGGTTTATCGACAATCTGCAG
ATCCTGACCACAATCAAGCAGAAGCACTCTGCCCTGTACGATCAGATCATCAACGAGCTGACCGCCAGCG
GCCTGGACGTGTCTCTGGCCAGCCACCTGGATGGCTATCACAAGCTGCTGACACAGGAGGGCATCACCGC
CTACAATACACTGCTGGGAGGAATCTCCGGAGAGGCAGGCTCTCCTAAGATCCAGGGCATCAACGAGCTG
ATCAATTCTCACCACAACCAGCACTGCCACAAGAGCGAGAGAATCGCCAAGCTGAGGCCACTGCACAAGC
AGATCCTGTCCGACGGCATGAGCGTGTCCTTCCTGCCCTCTAAGTTTGCCGACGATAGCGAGATGTGCCA
GGCCGTGAACGAGTTCTATCGCCACTACGCCGACGTGTTCGCCAAGGTGCAGAGCCTGTTCGACGGCTTT
GACGATCACCAGAAGGATGGCATCTACGTGGAGCACAAGAACCTGAATGAGCTGTCCAAGCAGGCCTTCG
GCGACTTTGCACTGCTGGGACGCGTGCTGGACGGATACTATGTGGATGTGGTGAATCCAGAGTTCAACGA
GCGGTTTGCCAAGGCCAAGACCGACAATGCCAAGGCCAAGCTGACAAAGGAGAAGGATAAGTTCATCAAG
GGCGTGCACTCCCTGGCCTCTCTGGAGCAGGCCATCGAGCACTATACCGCAAGGCACGACGATGAGAGCG
TGCAGGCAGGCAAGCTGGGACAGTACTTCAAGCACGGCCTGGCCGGAGTGGACAACCCCATCCAGAAGAT
CCACAACAATCACAGCACCATCAAGGGCTTTCTGGAGAGGGAGCGCCCTGCAGGAGAGAGAGCCCTGCCA
AAGATCAAGTCCGGCAAGAATCCTGAGATGACACAGCTGAGGCAGCTGAAGGAGCTGCTGGATAACGCCC
TGAATGTGGCCCACTTCGCCAAGCTGCTGACCACAAAGACCACACTGGACAATCAGGATGGCAACTTCTA
TGGCGAGTTTGGCGTGCTGTACGACGAGCTGGCCAAGATCCCCACCCTGTATAACAAGGTGAGAGATTAC
CTGAGCCAGAAGCCTTTCTCCACCGAGAAGTACAAGCTGAACTTTGGCAATCCAACACTGCTGAGGGGCT
GGGATCTGAACAAGGAGAAGGATAATTTCGGCGTGATCCTGCAGAAGGACGGCTGCTACTATCTGGCCCT
GCTGGACAAGGCCCACAAGAAGGTGTTTGATAACGCCCCTAATACAGGCAAGAGCATCTATCAGAAGATG
ATCTATAAGTACCTGGAGGTGAGGAAGCAGTTCCCCCGGGTGTTCTTTTCCAAGGAGGCCATCGCCATCA
ACTACCACCCTTCTAAGGAGCTGGTGGAGATCAAGGACAAGGGCCGGCAGAGATCCGACGATGAGCGCCT
GAAGCTGTATCGGTTTATCCTGGAGTGTCTGAAGATCCACCCTAAGTACGATAAGAAGTTCGAGGGCGCC
ATCGGCGACATCCAGCTGTTTAAGAAGGATAAGAAGGGCAGAGAGGTGCCAATCAGCGAGAAGGACCTGT
TCGATAAGATCAACGGCATCTTTTCTAGCAAGCCTAAGCTGGAGATGGAGGACTTCTTTATCGGCGAGTT
CAAGAGGTATAACCCAAGCCAGGACCTGGTGGATCAGTATAATATCTACAAGAAGATCGACTCCAACGAT
AATCGCAAGAAGGAGAATTTCTACAACAATCACCCCAAGTTTAAGAAGGATCTGGTGCGGTACTATTACG
AGTCTATGTGCAAGCACGAGGAGTGGGAGGAGAGCTTCGAGTTTTCCAAGAAGCTGCAGGACATCGGCTG
TTACGTGGATGTGAACGAGCTGTTTACCGAGATCGAGACACGGAGACTGAATTATAAGATCTCCTTCTGC
AACATCAATGCCGACTACATCGATGAGCTGGTGGAGCAGGGCCAGCTGTATCTGTTCCAGATCTACAACA
AGGACTTTTCCCCAAAGGCCCACGGCAAGCCCAATCTGCACACCCTGTACTTCAAGGCCCTGTTTTCTGA
GGACAACCTGGCCGATCCTATCTATAAGCTGAATGGCGAGGCCCAGATCTTCTACAGAAAGGCCTCCCTG
GACATGAACGAGACAACAATCCACAGGGCCGGCGAGGTGCTGGAGAACAAGAATCCCGATAATCCTAAGA
AGAGACAGTTCGTGTACGACATCATCAAGGATAAGAGGTACACACAGGACAAGTTCATGCTGCACGTGCC
AATCACCATGAACTTTGGCGTGCAGGGCATGACAATCAAGGAGTTCAATAAGAAGGTGAACCAGTCTATC
CAGCAGTATGACGAGGTGAACGTGATCGGCATCGATCGGGGCGAGAGACACCTGCTGTACCTGACCGTGA
TCAATAGCAAGGGCGAGATCCTGGAGCAGTGTTCCCTGAACGACATCACCACAGCCTCTGCCAATGGCAC
ACAGATGACCACACCTTACCACAAGATCCTGGATAAGAGGGAGATCGAGCGCCTGAACGCCCGGGTGGGA
TGGGGCGAGATCGAGACAATCAAGGAGCTGAAGTCTGGCTATCTGAGCCACGTGGTGCACCAGATCAGCC
AGCTGATGCTGAAGTACAACGCCATCGTGGTGCTGGAGGACCTGAATTTCGGCTTTAAGAGGGGCCGCTT
TAAGGTGGAGAAGCAGATCTATCAGAACTTCGAGAATGCCCTGATCAAGAAGCTGAACCACCTGGTGCTG
AAGGACAAGGCCGACGATGAGATCGGCTCTTACAAGAATGCCCTGCAGCTGACCAACAATTTCACAGATC
TGAAGAGCATCGGCAAGCAGACCGGCTTCCTGTTTTATGTGCCCGCCTGGAACACCTCTAAGATCGACCC
TGAGACAGGCTTTGTGGATCTGCTGAAGCCAAGATACGAGAACATCGCCCAGAGCCAGGCCTTCTTTGGC
AAGTTCGACAAGATCTGCTATAATGCCGACAAGGATTACTTCGAGTTTCACATCGACTACGCCAAGTTTA
CCGATAAGGCCAAGAATAGCCGCCAGATCTGGACAATCTGTTCCCACGGCGACAAGCGGTACGTGTACGA
TAAGACAGCCAACCAGAATAAGGGCGCCGCCAAGGGCATCAACGTGAATGATGAGCTGAAGTCCCTGTTC
GCCCGCCACCACATCAACGAGAAGCAGCCCAACCTGGTCATGGACATCTGCCAGAACAATGATAAGGAGT
TTCACAAGTCTCTGATGTACCTGCTGAAAACCCTGCTGGCCCTGCGGTACAGCAACGCCTCCTCTGACGA
GGATTTCATCCTGTCCCCCGTGGCAAACGACGAGGGCGTGTTCTTTAATAGCGCCCTGGCCGACGATACA
CAGCCTCAGAATGCCGATGCCAACGGCGCCTACCACATCGCCCTGAAGGGCCTGTGGCTGCTGAATGAGC
TGAAGAACTCCGACGATCTGAACAAGGTGAAGCTGGCCATCGACAATCAGACCTGGCTGAATTTCGCCCA
GAACAGGAAAAGGCCGGCGGCCACGAAAAAGGCCGGCCAGGCAAAAAAGAAAAAGGGATCCTACCCATAC
GATGTTCCAGATTACGCTTATCCCTACGACGTGCCTGATTATGCATACCCATATGATGTCCCCGACTATG
CCTAAGAATTCTGCAGATATCCAGCACAGTGGCGGCCGCTCGAGTCTAGAGGGCCCGTTTAAACCCGCTG
ATCAGCCTCGACTGTGCCTTCTAGTTGCCAGCCATCTGTTGTTTGCCCCTCCCCCGTGCCTTCCTTGACC
CTGGAAGGTGCCACTCCCACTGTCCTTTCCTAATAAAATGAGGAAATTGCATCGCATTGTCTGAGTAGGT
GTCATTCTATTCTGGGGGGTGGGGTGGGGCAGGACAGCAAGGGGGAGGATTGGGAAGACAATAGCAGGCA
TGCTGGGGATGCGGTGGGCTCTATGGCTTCTGAGGCGGAAAGAACCAGCTGGGGCTCTAGGGGGTATCCC
C
[124 nt withheld, positions 5532-5655]
C
[91 nt withheld, positions 5657-5747]
A
[49 nt withheld, positions 5749-5797]
CCTTTGACGTTGGAGTCCACGTTCTTT
[37 nt withheld, positions 5825-5861]
ACCCTATCTCGGTCTATTCTTTTGATTTATAAGGGATTTTGCCGATTTCGGCCTATTGGTTAAAAAATGA
GCTGATTTAACAAAAATTTAACGCGAATTAATTCTGTGGAATGTGTGTCAGTTAGGGTGTGGAAAGTCCC
CAGGCTCCCCAGCAGGCAGAAGTATGCAAAGCATGCATCTCAATTAGTCAGCAACCAGGTGTGGAAAGTC
CCCAGGCTCCCCAGCAGGCAGAAGTATGCAAAGCATGCATCTCAATTAGTCAGCAACCATAGTCCCGCCC
CTAACTCCGCCCATCCCGCCCCTAACTCCGCCCAGTTCCGCCCATTCTCCGCCCCATGGCTGACTAATTT
TTTTTATTTATGCAGAGGCCGAGGCCGCCTCTGCCTCTGAGCTATTCCAGAAGTAGTGAGGAGGCTTTTT
TGGAGGCCTAGGCTTTTGCAAAAAGCTCCCGGGAGCTTGTATATCCATTTTCGGATCTGATCAAGAGACA
GGATGAGGATCGTTTCGCATGATTGAACAAGATGGATTGCACGCAGGTTCTCCGGCCGCTTGGGTGGAGA
GGCTATTCGGCTATGACTGGGCACAACAGACAATCGGCTGCTCTGATGCCGCCGTGTTCCGGCTGTCAGC
GCAGGGGCGCCCGGTTCTTTTTGTCAAGACCGACCTGTCCGGTGCCCTGAATGAACTGCAGGACGAGGCA
GCGCGGCTATCGTGGCTGGCCACGACGGGCGTTCCTTGCGCAGCTGTGCTCGACGTTGTCACTGAAGCGG
GAAGGGACTGGCTGCTATTGGGCGAAGTGCCGGGGCAGGATCTCCTGTCATCTCACCTTGCTCCTGCCGA
GAAAGTATCCATCATGGCTGATGCAATGCGGCGGCTGCATACGCTTGATCCGGCTACCTGCCCATTCGAC
CACCAAGCGAAACATCGCATCGAGCGAGCACGTACTCGGATGGAAGCCGGTCTTGTCGATCAGGATGATC
TGGACGAAGAGCATCAGGGGCTCGCGCCAGCCGAACTGTTCGCCAGGCTCAAGGCGCGCATGCCCGACGG
CGAGGATCTCGTCGTGACCCATGGCGATGCCTGCTTGCCGAATATCATGGTGGAAAATGGCCGCTTTTCT
GGATTCATCGACTGTGGCCGGCTGGGTGTGGCGGACCGCTATCAGGACATAGCGTTGGCTACCCGTGATA
TTGCTGAAGAGCTTGGCGGCGAATGGGCTGACCGCTTCCTCGTGCTTTACGGTATCGCCGCTCCCGATTC
GCAGCGCATCGCCTTCTATCGCCTTCTTGACGAGTTCTTCTGAGCGGGACTCTGGGGTTCGAAATGACCG
ACCAAGCGACGCCCAACCTGCCATCACGAGATTTCGATTCCACCGCCGCCTTCTATGAAAGGTTGGGCTT
CGGAATCGTTTTCCGGGACGCCGGCTGGATGATCCTCCAGCGCGGGGATCTCATGCTGGAGTTCTTCGCC
CACCCCAACTTGTTTATTGCAGCTTATAATGGTTACAAATAAAGCAATAGCATCACAAATTTCACAAATA
AAGCATTTTTTTCACTGCATTCTAGTTGTGGTTTGTCCAAACTCATCAATGTATCTTATCATGTCTGTAT
ACCGTCGACCTCTAGCTAGAGCTTGGCGTAATCATGGTCATAGCTGTTTCCTGTGTGAAATTGTTATCCG
CTCACAATTCCACACAACATACGAGCCGGAAGCATAAAGTGTAAAGCCTGGGGTGCCTAATGAGTGAGCT
AACTCACATTAATTGCGTTGCGCTCACTGCCCGCTTTCCAGTCGGGAAACCTGTCGTGCCAGCTGCATTA
ATGAATCGGCCAACGCGCGGGGAGAGGCGGTTTGCGTATTGGGCGCTCTTCCGCTTCCTCGCTCACTGAC
TCGCTGCGCTCGGTCGTTCGGCTGCGGCGAGCGGTATCAGCTCACTCAAAGGCGGTAATACGGTTATCCA
CAGAATCAGGGGATAACGCAGGAAAGAACATGTGAGCAAAAGGCCAGCAAAAGGCCAGGAACCGTAAAAA
GGCCGCGTTGCTGGCGTTTTTCCATAGGCTCCGCCCCCCTGACGAGCATCACAAAAATCGACGCTCAAGT
CAGAGGTGGCGAAACCCGACAGGACTATAAAGATACCAGGCGTTTCCCCCTGGAAGCTCCCTCGTGCGCT
CTCCTGTTCCGACCCTGCCGCTTACCGGATACCTGTCCGCCTTTCTCCCTTCGGGAAGCGTGGCGCTTTC
TCATAGCTCACGCTGTAGGTATCTCAGTTCGGTGTAGGTCGTTCGCTCCAAGCTGGGCTGTGTGCACGAA
CCCCCCGTTCAGCCCGACCGCTGCGCCTTATCCGGTAACTATCGTCTTGAGTCCAACCCGGTAAGACACG
ACTTATCGCCACTGGCAGCAGCCACTGGTAACAGGATTAGCAGAGCGAGGTATGTAGGCGGTGCTACAGA
GTTCTTGAAGTGGTGGCCTAACTACGGCTACACTAGAAGAACAGTATTTGGTATCTGCGCTCTGCTGAAG
CCAGTTACCTTCGGAAAAAGAGTTGGTAGCTCTTGATCCGGCAAACAAACCACCGCTGGTAGCGGTTTTT
TTGTTTGCAAGCAGCAGATTACGCGCAGAAAAAAAGGATCTCAAGAAGATCCTTTGATCTTTTCTACGGG
GTCTGACGCTCAGTGGAACGAAAACTCACGTTAAGGGATTTTGGTCATGAGATTATCAAAAAGGATCTTC
ACCTAGATCCTTTTAAATTAAAAATGAAGTTTTAAATCAATCTAAAGTATATATGAGTAAACTTGGTCTG
ACAGTTACCAATGCTTAATCAGTGAGGCACCTATCTCAGCGATCTGTCTATTTCGTTCATCCATAGTTGC
CTGACTCCCCGTCGTGTAGATAACTACGATACGGGAGGGCTTACCATCTGGCCCCAGTGCTGCAATGATA
CCGCGAGACCCACGCTCACCGGCTCCAGATTTATCAGCAATAAACCAGCCAGCCGGAAGGGCCGAGCGCA
GAAGTGGTCCTGCAACTTTATCCGCCTCCATCCAGTCTATTAATTGTTGCCGGGAAGCTAGAGTAAGTAG
TTCGCCAGTTAATAGTTTGCGCAACGTTGTTGCCATTGCTACAGGCATCGTGGTGTCACGCTCGTCGTTT
GGTATGGCTTCATTCAGCTCCGGTTCCCAACGATCAAGGCGAGTTACATGATCCCCCATGTTGTGCAAAA
AAGCGGTTAGCTCCTTCGGTCCTCCGATCGTTGTCAGAAGTAAGTTGGCCGCAGTGTTATCACTCATGGT
TATGGCAGCACTGCATAATTCTCTTACTGTCATGCCATCCGTAAGATGCTTTTCTGTGACTGGTGAGTAC
TCAACCAAGTCATTCTGAGAATAGTGTATGCGGCGACCGAGTTGCTCTTGCCCGGCGTCAATACGGGATA
ATACCGCGCCACATAGCAGAACTTTAAAAGTGCTCATCATTGGAAAACGTTCTTCGGGGCGAAAACTCTC
AAGGATCTTACCGCTGTTGAGATCCAGTTCGATGTAACCCACTCGTGCACCCAACTGATCTTCAGCATCT
TTTACTTTCACCAGCGTTTCTGGGTGAGCAAAAACAGGAAGGCAAAATGCCGCAAAAAAGGGAATAAGGG
CGACACGGAAATGTTGAATACTCATACTCTTCCTTTTTCAATATTATTGAAGCATTTATCAGGGTTATTG
TCTCATGAGCGGATACATATTTGAATGTATTTAGAAAAATAAACAAATAGGGGTTCCGCGCACATTTCCC
CGAAAAGTGCCACCTGACGTC
