Features (pLannotate 1.2.2; 22 found; start..end, strand, type, name):
     28..80      -  misc_feature   bom (fragment): basis of mobility region from pBR322
    235..614     +  enhancer       CMV enhancer: human cytomegalovirus immediate early enhancer
    615..818     +  promoter       CMV promoter: human cytomegalovirus (CMV) immediate early promoter
    814..847     +  LTR            5' LTR (truncated) (fragment): truncated 5' long terminal repeat (LTR) from HIV-1
    863..881     +  promoter       T7 promoter: promoter for bacteriophage T7 RNA polymerase
   3117..3133    +  CDS            SUMO3 (fragment): human small ubiquitin-related modifier 3
   5048..5095    +  CDS            nucleoplasmin NLS: bipartite nuclear localization signal from nucleoplasmin
   5102..5182    +  CDS            3xHA: three tandem HA epitope tags
   5262..5486    +  polyA_signal   bGH poly(A) signal: bovine growth hormone polyadenylation signal
   5490..5511    +  promoter       SV40 promoter (fragment): SV40 enhancer and early promoter
   5532..5960    +  rep_origin     f1 ori (sequence partly withheld): f1 bacteriophage origin of replication; arrow indicates direction of (+) strand synthesis
   5974..6303    +  promoter       SV40 promoter: SV40 enhancer and early promoter
   6370..7161    +  CDS            neo: KKA2_KLEPN - Also known as kan, nptII. Experimental evidence at protein level: Swiss-Prot protein existence level 1. Resistance to kanamycin, neomycin, paromomycin, ribostamycin, butirosin and gentamicin B. From Klebsiella pneumoniae.
   7185..7343    +  CDS            ble (fragment): BLE_KLEPN - Experimental evidence at protein level: Swiss-Prot protein existence level 1. Binding protein with a strong affinity to the bleomycin family of antibiotics. Binds to CL990; an antimitotic-antibiotic compound. From Klebsiella pneumoniae.
   7338..7459    +  polyA_signal   SV40 poly(A) signal: SV40 polyadenylation signal
   7532..7548    -  protein_bind   lac operator: The lac repressor binds to the lac operator to inhibit transcription in E. coli. This inhibition can be relieved by adding lactose or isopropyl-β-D-thiogalactopyranoside (IPTG). lac repressor encoded by lacI
   7556..7586    -  promoter       lac promoter: promoter for the E. coli lac operon
   7601..7622    -  protein_bind   CAP binding site: CAP binding activates transcription in the presence of cAMP. E. coli catabolite activator protein
   7635..7727    -  CDS            lacI (fragment): lac repressor; lacI; The lac repressor binds to the lac operator to inhibit transcription in E. coli. This inhibition can be relieved by adding lactose or isopropyl-β-D-thiogalactopyranoside (IPTG).
   7910..8498    -  rep_origin     ori: high-copy-number ColE1/pMB1/pBR322/pUC origin of replication
   8669..9529    -  CDS            AmpR: β-lactamase; bla; confers resistance to ampicillin, carbenicillin, and related antibiotics
   9530..9634    -  promoter       AmpR promoter: bla
>Addgene plasmid #107533 | pTE3319 | addgene full sequence | sequence record 208669 | Addgene NGS Result
GACGGATCGGGAGATCTCCCGATCCCCTATGGTGCACTCTCAGTACAATCTGCTCTGATGCCGCATAGTT
AAGCCAGTATCTGCTCCCTGCTTGTGTGTTGGAGGTCGCTGAGTAGTGCGCGAGCAAAATTTAAGCTACA
ACAAGGCAAGGCTTGACCGACAATTGCATGAAGAATCTGCTTAGGGTTAGGCGTTTTGCGCTGCTTCGCG
ATGTACGGGCCAGATATACGCGTTGACATTGATTATTGACTAGTTATTAATAGTAATCAATTACGGGGTC
ATTAGTTCATAGCCCATATATGGAGTTCCGCGTTACATAACTTACGGTAAATGGCCCGCCTGGCTGACCG
CCCAACGACCCCCGCCCATTGACGTCAATAATGACGTATGTTCCCATAGTAACGCCAATAGGGACTTTCC
ATTGACGTCAATGGGTGGAGTATTTACGGTAAACTGCCCACTTGGCAGTACATCAAGTGTATCATATGCC
AAGTACGCCCCCTATTGACGTCAATGACGGTAAATGGCCCGCCTGGCATTATGCCCAGTACATGACCTTA
TGGGACTTTCCTACTTGGCAGTACATCTACGTATTAGTCATCGCTATTACCATGGTGATGCGGTTTTGGC
AGTACATCAATGGGCGTGGATAGCGGTTTGACTCACGGGGATTTCCAAGTCTCCACCCCATTGACGTCAA
TGGGAGTTTGTTTTGGCACCAAAATCAACGGGACTTTCCAAAATGTCGTAACAACTCCGCCCCATTGACG
CAAATGGGCGGTAGGCGTGTACGGTGGGAGGTCTATATAAGCAGAGCTCTCTGGCTAACTAGAGAACCCA
CTGCTTACTGGCTTATCGAAATTAATACGACTCACTATAGGGAGACCCAAGCTGGCTAGCGTTTAAACTT
AAGCTTGGTACCGCCACCATGCTGTTCCAGGACTTTACCCACCTGTATCCACTGTCCAAGACAGTGAGAT
TTGAGCTGAAGCCCATCGATAGGACCCTGGAGCACATCCACGCCAAGAACTTCCTGTCTCAGGACGAGAC
AATGGCCGATATGCACCAGAAGGTGAAAGTGATCCTGGACGATTACCACCGCGACTTCATCGCCGATATG
ATGGGCGAGGTGAAGCTGACCAAGCTGGCCGAGTTCTATGACGTGTACCTGAAGTTTCGGAAGAACCCAA
AGGACGATGAGCTGCAGAAGCAGCTGAAGGATCTGCAGGCCGTGCTGAGAAAGGAGATCGTGAAGCCCAT
CGGCAATGGCGGCAAGTATAAGGCCGGCTACGACAGGCTGTTCGGCGCCAAGCTGTTTAAGGACGGCAAG
GAGCTGGGCGATCTGGCCAAGTTCGTGATCGCACAGGAGGGAGAGAGCTCCCCAAAGCTGGCCCACCTGG
CCCACTTCGAGAAGTTTTCCACCTATTTCACAGGCTTTCACGATAACCGGAAGAATATGTATTCTGACGA
GGATAAGCACACCGCCATCGCCTACCGCCTGATCCACGAGAACCTGCCCCGGTTTATCGACAATCTGCAG
ATCCTGACCACAATCAAGCAGAAGCACTCTGCCCTGTACGATCAGATCATCAACGAGCTGACCGCCAGCG
GCCTGGACGTGTCTCTGGCCAGCCACCTGGATGGCTATCACAAGCTGCTGACACAGGAGGGCATCACCGC
CTACAATACACTGCTGGGAGGAATCTCCGGAGAGGCAGGCTCTCCTAAGATCCAGGGCATCAACGAGCTG
ATCAATTCTCACCACAACCAGCACTGCCACAAGAGCGAGAGAATCGCCAAGCTGAGGCCACTGCACAAGC
AGATCCTGTCCGACGGCATGAGCGTGTCCTTCCTGCCCTCTAAGTTTGCCGACGATAGCGAGATGTGCCA
GGCCGTGAACGAGTTCTATCGCCACTACGCCGACGTGTTCGCCAAGGTGCAGAGCCTGTTCGACGGCTTT
GACGATCACCAGAAGGATGGCATCTACGTGGAGCACAAGAACCTGAATGAGCTGTCCAAGCAGGCCTTCG
GCGACTTTGCACTGCTGGGACGCGTGCTGGACGGATACTATGTGGATGTGGTGAATCCAGAGTTCAACGA
GCGGTTTGCCAAGGCCAAGACCGACAATGCCAAGGCCAAGCTGACAAAGGAGAAGGATAAGTTCATCAAG
GGCGTGCACTCCCTGGCCTCTCTGGAGCAGGCCATCGAGCACTATACCGCAAGGCACGACGATGAGAGCG
TGCAGGCAGGCAAGCTGGGACAGTACTTCAAGCACGGCCTGGCCGGAGTGGACAACCCCATCCAGAAGAT
CCACAACAATCACAGCACCATCAAGGGCTTTCTGGAGAGGGAGCGCCCTGCAGGAGAGAGAGCCCTGCCA
AAGATCAAGTCCGGCAAGAATCCTGAGATGACACAGCTGAGGCAGCTGAAGGAGCTGCTGGATAACGCCC
TGAATGTGGCCCACTTCGCCAAGCTGCTGACCACAAAGACCACACTGGACAATCAGGATGGCAACTTCTA
TGGCGAGTTTGGCGTGCTGTACGACGAGCTGGCCAAGATCCCCACCCTGTATAACAAGGTGAGAGATTAC
CTGAGCCAGAAGCCTTTCTCCACCGAGAAGTACAAGCTGAACTTTGGCAATCCAACACTGCTGAGGGGCT
GGGATCTGAACAAGGAGAAGGATAATTTCGGCGTGATCCTGCAGAAGGACGGCTGCTACTATCTGGCCCT
GCTGGACAAGGCCCACAAGAAGGTGTTTGATAACGCCCCTAATACAGGCAAGAGCATCTATCAGAAGATG
ATCTATAAGTACCTGGAGGTGAGGAAGCAGTTCCCCCGGGTGTTCTTTTCCAAGGAGGCCATCGCCATCA
ACTACCACCCTTCTAAGGAGCTGGTGGAGATCAAGGACAAGGGCCGGCAGAGATCCGACGATGAGCGCCT
GAAGCTGTATCGGTTTATCCTGGAGTGTCTGAAGATCCACCCTAAGTACGATAAGAAGTTCGAGGGCGCC
ATCGGCGACATCCAGCTGTTTAAGAAGGATAAGAAGGGCAGAGAGGTGCCAATCAGCGAGAAGGACCTGT
TCGATAAGATCAACGGCATCTTTTCTAGCAAGCCTAAGCTGGAGATGGAGGACTTCTTTATCGGCGAGTT
CAAGAGGTATAACCCAAGCCAGGACCTGGTGGATCAGTATAATATCTACAAGAAGATCGACTCCAACGAT
AATCGCAAGAAGGAGAATTTCTACAACAATCACCCCAAGTTTAAGAAGGATCTGGTGCGGTACTATTACG
AGTCTATGTGCAAGCACGAGGAGTGGGAGGAGAGCTTCGAGTTTTCCAAGAAGCTGCAGGACATCGGCTG
TTACGTGGATGTGAACGAGCTGTTTACCGAGATCGAGACACGGAGACTGAATTATAAGATCTCCTTCTGC
AACATCAATGCCGACTACATCGATGAGCTGGTGGAGCAGGGCCAGCTGTATCTGTTCCAGATCTACAACA
AGGACTTTTCCCCAAAGGCCCACGGCAAGCCCAATCTGCACACCCTGTACTTCAAGGCCCTGTTTTCTGA
GGACAACCTGGCCGATCCTATCTATAAGCTGAATGGCGAGGCCCAGATCTTCTACAGAAAGGCCTCCCTG
GACATGAACGAGACAACAATCCACAGGGCCGGCGAGGTGCTGGAGAACAAGAATCCCGATAATCCTAAGA
AGAGACAGTTCGTGTACGACATCATCAAGGATAAGAGGTACACACAGGACAAGTTCATGCTGCACGTGCC
AATCACCATGAACTTTGGCGTGCAGGGCATGACAATCAAGGAGTTCAATAAGAAGGTGAACCAGTCTATC
CAGCAGTATGACGAGGTGAACGTGATCGGCATCGATCGGGGCGAGAGACACCTGCTGTACCTGACCGTGA
TCAATAGCAAGGGCGAGATCCTGGAGCAGTGTTCCCTGAACGACATCACCACAGCCTCTGCCAATGGCAC
ACAGATGACCACACCTTACCACAAGATCCTGGATAAGAGGGAGATCGAGCGCCTGAACGCCCGGGTGGGA
TGGGGCGAGATCGAGACAATCAAGGAGCTGAAGTCTGGCTATCTGAGCCACGTGGTGCACCAGATCAGCC
AGCTGATGCTGAAGTACAACGCCATCGTGGTGCTGGAGGACCTGAATTTCGGCTTTAAGAGGGGCCGCTT
TAAGGTGGAGAAGCAGATCTATCAGAACTTCGAGAATGCCCTGATCAAGAAGCTGAACCACCTGGTGCTG
AAGGACAAGGCCGACGATGAGATCGGCTCTTACAAGAATGCCCTGCAGCTGACCAACAATTTCACAGATC
TGAAGAGCATCGGCAAGCAGACCGGCTTCCTGTTTTATGTGCCCGCCTGGAACACCTCTAAGATCGACCC
TGAGACAGGCTTTGTGGATCTGCTGAAGCCAAGATACGAGAACATCGCCCAGAGCCAGGCCTTCTTTGGC
AAGTTCGACAAGATCTGCTATAATGCCGACAAGGATTACTTCGAGTTTCACATCGACTACGCCAAGTTTA
CCGATAAGGCCAAGAATAGCCGCCAGATCTGGACAATCTGTTCCCACGGCGACAAGCGGTACGTGTACGA
TAAGACAGCCAACCAGAATAAGGGCGCCGCCAAGGGCATCAACGTGAATGATGAGCTGAAGTCCCTGTTC
GCCCGCCACCACATCAACGAGAAGCAGCCCAACCTGGTCATGGACATCTGCCAGAACAATGATAAGGAGT
TTCACAAGTCTCTGATGTACCTGCTGAAAACCCTGCTGGCCCTGCGGTACAGCAACGCCTCCTCTGACGA
GGATTTCATCCTGTCCCCCGTGGCAAACGACGAGGGCGTGTTCTTTAATAGCGCCCTGGCCGACGATACA
CAGCCTCAGAATGCCGATGCCAACGGCGCCTACCACATCGCCCTGAAGGGCCTGTGGCTGCTGAATGAGC
TGAAGAACTCCGACGATCTGAACAAGGTGAAGCTGGCCATCGACAATCAGACCTGGCTGAATTTCGCCCA
GAACAGGAAAAGGCCGGCGGCCACGAAAAAGGCCGGCCAGGCAAAAAAGAAAAAGGGATCCTACCCATAC
GATGTTCCAGATTACGCTTATCCCTACGACGTGCCTGATTATGCATACCCATATGATGTCCCCGACTATG
CCTAAGAATTCTGCAGATATCCAGCACAGTGGCGGCCGCTCGAGTCTAGAGGGCCCGTTTAAACCCGCTG
ATCAGCCTCGACTGTGCCTTCTAGTTGCCAGCCATCTGTTGTTTGCCCCTCCCCCGTGCCTTCCTTGACC
CTGGAAGGTGCCACTCCCACTGTCCTTTCCTAATAAAATGAGGAAATTGCATCGCATTGTCTGAGTAGGT
GTCATTCTATTCTGGGGGGTGGGGTGGGGCAGGACAGCAAGGGGGAGGATTGGGAAGACAATAGCAGGCA
TGCTGGGGATGCGGTGGGCTCTATGGCTTCTGAGGCGGAAAGAACCAGCTGGGGCTCTAGGGGGTATCCC
C
[124 nt withheld, positions 5532-5655]
C
[91 nt withheld, positions 5657-5747]
A
[49 nt withheld, positions 5749-5797]
CCTTTGACGTTGGAGTCCACGTTCTTT
[37 nt withheld, positions 5825-5861]
ACCCTATCTCGGTCTATTCTTTTGATTTATAAGGGATTTTGCCGATTTCGGCCTATTGGTTAAAAAATGA
GCTGATTTAACAAAAATTTAACGCGAATTAATTCTGTGGAATGTGTGTCAGTTAGGGTGTGGAAAGTCCC
CAGGCTCCCCAGCAGGCAGAAGTATGCAAAGCATGCATCTCAATTAGTCAGCAACCAGGTGTGGAAAGTC
CCCAGGCTCCCCAGCAGGCAGAAGTATGCAAAGCATGCATCTCAATTAGTCAGCAACCATAGTCCCGCCC
CTAACTCCGCCCATCCCGCCCCTAACTCCGCCCAGTTCCGCCCATTCTCCGCCCCATGGCTGACTAATTT
TTTTTATTTATGCAGAGGCCGAGGCCGCCTCTGCCTCTGAGCTATTCCAGAAGTAGTGAGGAGGCTTTTT
TGGAGGCCTAGGCTTTTGCAAAAAGCTCCCGGGAGCTTGTATATCCATTTTCGGATCTGATCAAGAGACA
GGATGAGGATCGTTTCGCATGATTGAACAAGATGGATTGCACGCAGGTTCTCCGGCCGCTTGGGTGGAGA
GGCTATTCGGCTATGACTGGGCACAACAGACAATCGGCTGCTCTGATGCCGCCGTGTTCCGGCTGTCAGC
GCAGGGGCGCCCGGTTCTTTTTGTCAAGACCGACCTGTCCGGTGCCCTGAATGAACTGCAGGACGAGGCA
GCGCGGCTATCGTGGCTGGCCACGACGGGCGTTCCTTGCGCAGCTGTGCTCGACGTTGTCACTGAAGCGG
GAAGGGACTGGCTGCTATTGGGCGAAGTGCCGGGGCAGGATCTCCTGTCATCTCACCTTGCTCCTGCCGA
GAAAGTATCCATCATGGCTGATGCAATGCGGCGGCTGCATACGCTTGATCCGGCTACCTGCCCATTCGAC
CACCAAGCGAAACATCGCATCGAGCGAGCACGTACTCGGATGGAAGCCGGTCTTGTCGATCAGGATGATC
TGGACGAAGAGCATCAGGGGCTCGCGCCAGCCGAACTGTTCGCCAGGCTCAAGGCGCGCATGCCCGACGG
CGAGGATCTCGTCGTGACCCATGGCGATGCCTGCTTGCCGAATATCATGGTGGAAAATGGCCGCTTTTCT
GGATTCATCGACTGTGGCCGGCTGGGTGTGGCGGACCGCTATCAGGACATAGCGTTGGCTACCCGTGATA
TTGCTGAAGAGCTTGGCGGCGAATGGGCTGACCGCTTCCTCGTGCTTTACGGTATCGCCGCTCCCGATTC
GCAGCGCATCGCCTTCTATCGCCTTCTTGACGAGTTCTTCTGAGCGGGACTCTGGGGTTCGAAATGACCG
ACCAAGCGACGCCCAACCTGCCATCACGAGATTTCGATTCCACCGCCGCCTTCTATGAAAGGTTGGGCTT
CGGAATCGTTTTCCGGGACGCCGGCTGGATGATCCTCCAGCGCGGGGATCTCATGCTGGAGTTCTTCGCC
CACCCCAACTTGTTTATTGCAGCTTATAATGGTTACAAATAAAGCAATAGCATCACAAATTTCACAAATA
AAGCATTTTTTTCACTGCATTCTAGTTGTGGTTTGTCCAAACTCATCAATGTATCTTATCATGTCTGTAT
ACCGTCGACCTCTAGCTAGAGCTTGGCGTAATCATGGTCATAGCTGTTTCCTGTGTGAAATTGTTATCCG
CTCACAATTCCACACAACATACGAGCCGGAAGCATAAAGTGTAAAGCCTGGGGTGCCTAATGAGTGAGCT
AACTCACATTAATTGCGTTGCGCTCACTGCCCGCTTTCCAGTCGGGAAACCTGTCGTGCCAGCTGCATTA
ATGAATCGGCCAACGCGCGGGGAGAGGCGGTTTGCGTATTGGGCGCTCTTCCGCTTCCTCGCTCACTGAC
TCGCTGCGCTCGGTCGTTCGGCTGCGGCGAGCGGTATCAGCTCACTCAAAGGCGGTAATACGGTTATCCA
CAGAATCAGGGGATAACGCAGGAAAGAACATGTGAGCAAAAGGCCAGCAAAAGGCCAGGAACCGTAAAAA
GGCCGCGTTGCTGGCGTTTTTCCATAGGCTCCGCCCCCCTGACGAGCATCACAAAAATCGACGCTCAAGT
CAGAGGTGGCGAAACCCGACAGGACTATAAAGATACCAGGCGTTTCCCCCTGGAAGCTCCCTCGTGCGCT
CTCCTGTTCCGACCCTGCCGCTTACCGGATACCTGTCCGCCTTTCTCCCTTCGGGAAGCGTGGCGCTTTC
TCATAGCTCACGCTGTAGGTATCTCAGTTCGGTGTAGGTCGTTCGCTCCAAGCTGGGCTGTGTGCACGAA
CCCCCCGTTCAGCCCGACCGCTGCGCCTTATCCGGTAACTATCGTCTTGAGTCCAACCCGGTAAGACACG
ACTTATCGCCACTGGCAGCAGCCACTGGTAACAGGATTAGCAGAGCGAGGTATGTAGGCGGTGCTACAGA
GTTCTTGAAGTGGTGGCCTAACTACGGCTACACTAGAAGAACAGTATTTGGTATCTGCGCTCTGCTGAAG
CCAGTTACCTTCGGAAAAAGAGTTGGTAGCTCTTGATCCGGCAAACAAACCACCGCTGGTAGCGGTGGTT
TTTTTGTTTGCAAGCAGCAGATTACGCGCAGAAAAAAAGGATCTCAAGAAGATCCTTTGATCTTTTCTAC
GGGGTCTGACGCTCAGTGGAACGAAAACTCACGTTAAGGGATTTTGGTCATGAGATTATCAAAAAGGATC
TTCACCTAGATCCTTTTAAATTAAAAATGAAGTTTTAAATCAATCTAAAGTATATATGAGTAAACTTGGT
CTGACAGTTACCAATGCTTAATCAGTGAGGCACCTATCTCAGCGATCTGTCTATTTCGTTCATCCATAGT
TGCCTGACTCCCCGTCGTGTAGATAACTACGATACGGGAGGGCTTACCATCTGGCCCCAGTGCTGCAATG
ATACCGCGAGACCCACGCTCACCGGCTCCAGATTTATCAGCAATAAACCAGCCAGCCGGAAGGGCCGAGC
GCAGAAGTGGTCCTGCAACTTTATCCGCCTCCATCCAGTCTATTAATTGTTGCCGGGAAGCTAGAGTAAG
TAGTTCGCCAGTTAATAGTTTGCGCAACGTTGTTGCCATTGCTACAGGCATCGTGGTGTCACGCTCGTCG
TTTGGTATGGCTTCATTCAGCTCCGGTTCCCAACGATCAAGGCGAGTTACATGATCCCCCATGTTGTGCA
AAAAAGCGGTTAGCTCCTTCGGTCCTCCGATCGTTGTCAGAAGTAAGTTGGCCGCAGTGTTATCACTCAT
GGTTATGGCAGCACTGCATAATTCTCTTACTGTCATGCCATCCGTAAGATGCTTTTCTGTGACTGGTGAG
TACTCAACCAAGTCATTCTGAGAATAGTGTATGCGGCGACCGAGTTGCTCTTGCCCGGCGTCAATACGGG
ATAATACCGCGCCACATAGCAGAACTTTAAAAGTGCTCATCATTGGAAAACGTTCTTCGGGGCGAAAACT
CTCAAGGATCTTACCGCTGTTGAGATCCAGTTCGATGTAACCCACTCGTGCACCCAACTGATCTTCAGCA
TCTTTTACTTTCACCAGCGTTTCTGGGTGAGCAAAAACAGGAAGGCAAAATGCCGCAAAAAAGGGAATAA
GGGCGACACGGAAATGTTGAATACTCATACTCTTCCTTTTTCAATATTATTGAAGCATTTATCAGGGTTA
TTGTCTCATGAGCGGATACATATTTGAATGTATTTAGAAAAATAAACAAATAGGGGTTCCGCGCACATTT
CCCCGAAAAGTGCCACCTGACGTC
